Addgene plasmid #112798: p3 FLAG_CMV14/B0,+
Purpose: Expression of ATB0,+
Depositing lab: Katarzyna Nalęcz. Publication: Protein kinase C regulates amino acid transporter ATB(0,+). Samluk L, Czeredys M, Skowronek K, Nalecz KA. Biochem Biophys Res Commun. 2012 May 25;422(1):64-9. doi: 10.1016/j.bbrc.2012.04.106. Epub 2012 Apr 27. PubMed 22561015.
Backbone
  Vector backbone: p3 FLAG_CMV14
  Backbone manufacturer: Sigma
  Vector type: Mammalian Expression
  Selectable markers: Neomycin (select with G418)
Growth in bacteria
  Bacterial resistance: Ampicillin, 100 μg/mL
  Growth temperature: 37°C
  Growth strain: DH5alpha
  Copy number: Unknown
Gene/Insert
  Gene/Insert name: B(0,+)/SLC6A14 (alt name: Amino acid transporter ATB0,+)
  Species: R. norvegicus (rat)
  Mutation: L350S
  Entrez Gene: Slc6a14 (a.k.a. Atb0+)
  Tag / fusion protein: 3 x Flag (C terminal on insert)
  Cloning method: Restriction Enzyme; 5′ cloning site HindIII (unknown if destroyed); 3′ cloning site BamHI (unknown if destroyed)
Terms and licenses: Academic/Nonprofit Terms; Industry Terms: Not Available to Industry
Depositor comments: Insert sequence harbors a mutation that results in L350S relative to Genbank NP_001032633.1
How to cite: p3 FLAG_CMV14/B0,+ was a gift from Katarzyna Nalęcz (Addgene plasmid # 112798 ; http://n2t.net/addgene:112798 ; RRID:Addgene_112798)
