[The description below was written by a language model from this plasmid's Addgene catalogue record and pLannotate feature annotations shown in this document.]
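Description:
p3 FLAG_CMV14/B0,+ is a mammalian expression plasmid built on the commercial p3 FLAG_CMV14 backbone and carrying the rat amino acid transporter ATB0,+ (B(0,+), encoded by Slc6a14). The sequenced construct is 8,179 nt. In E. coli it is maintained through a high-copy ColE1/pUC-type origin and selected with ampicillin via the β-lactamase gene and its own promoter. An f1 phage origin is also present, which would permit single-stranded DNA production. For mammalian cells, an SV40 enhancer/early promoter drives a neomycin phosphotransferase gene terminated by an SV40 polyadenylation signal, allowing G418 selection of stable transfectants. The annotation also lists a ble reading frame and a short str fragment immediately after neo, an arrangement typical of the Tn5-derived resistance region. Small fragments of lacI, lacZα, large T antigen and a CloDF13 origin appear as well. These look like backbone remnants or partial matches rather than functional parts.

The expression cassette consists of the human cytomegalovirus immediate-early enhancer and promoter, the Slc6a14 open reading frame, an in-frame C-terminal 3xFLAG epitope, and the human growth hormone polyadenylation signal. The insert was cloned between HindIII and BamHI sites. The automated annotation matched the coding sequence to the mouse orthologue, but the catalogue record specifies rat origin. The depositor notes that the insert carries a change producing L350S relative to the reference rat protein. ATB0,+ mediates Na+/Cl−-dependent uptake of a broad range of neutral and cationic amino acids. The construct serves to overexpress a FLAG-tagged version for antibody-based detection or immunoprecipitation, and the associated work concerns regulation of the transporter by protein kinase C.
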