Features (pLannotate 1.2.2; 22 found; start..end, strand, type, name):
      1..380     +  enhancer       CMV enhancer: human cytomegalovirus immediate early enhancer
    382..581     +  promoter       CMV promoter: human cytomegalovirus (CMV) immediate early promoter
    613..2532    +  CDS            Slc6a14: S6A14_MOUSE - Experimental evidence at protein level: Swiss-Prot protein existence level 1. Mediates the uptake of a broad range of neutral and cationic amino acids (with the exception of proline) in a Na(+)/Cl(-)-dependent manner. From Mus musculus (Mouse).
   2545..2610    +  CDS            3xFLAG: three tandem FLAG® epitope tags, followed by an enterokinase cleavage site
   2621..3243    +  polyA_signal   hGH poly(A) signal: human growth hormone polyadenylation signal
   3285..3582    +  promoter       SV40 promoter: SV40 enhancer and early promoter
   3636..4427    +  CDS            neo: KKA2_KLEPN - Also known as kan, nptII. Experimental evidence at protein level: Swiss-Prot protein existence level 1. Resistance to kanamycin, neomycin, paromomycin, ribostamycin, butirosin and gentamicin B. From Klebsiella pneumoniae.
   4451..4828    +  CDS            ble: BLE_KLEPN - Experimental evidence at protein level: Swiss-Prot protein existence level 1. Binding protein with a strong affinity to the bleomycin family of antibiotics. Binds to CL990; an antimitotic-antibiotic compound. From Klebsiella pneumoniae.
   4870..4929    +  CDS            str (fragment): STR_KLEPN - Protein inferred from homology: Swiss-Prot protein existence level 3. The aminoglycoside phosphotransferases achieve inactivation of their antibiotic substrates by phosphorylation. From Klebsiella pneumoniae.
   4952..4975    -  rep_origin     CloDF13 ori (fragment): Plasmids containing the CloDF13 (CDF) origin of replication can be propagated in E. coli cells that contain additional plasmids with compatible origins.
   4976..5059    +  CDS            large T antigen (fragment): large T antigen from SV40 (simian virus 40)
   5082..5216    +  polyA_signal   SV40 poly(A) signal: SV40 polyadenylation signal
   5222..5240    -  promoter       T7 promoter: promoter for bacteriophage T7 RNA polymerase
   5278..5294    -  protein_bind   lac operator: The lac repressor binds to the lac operator to inhibit transcription in E. coli. This inhibition can be relieved by adding lactose or isopropyl-β-D-thiogalactopyranoside (IPTG). lac repressor encoded by lacI
   5302..5332    -  promoter       lac promoter: promoter for the E. coli lac operon
   5347..5368    -  protein_bind   CAP binding site: CAP binding activates transcription in the presence of cAMP. E. coli catabolite activator protein
   5381..5473    -  CDS            lacI (fragment): lac repressor; lacI; The lac repressor binds to the lac operator to inhibit transcription in E. coli. This inhibition can be relieved by adding lactose or isopropyl-β-D-thiogalactopyranoside (IPTG).
   5656..6244    -  rep_origin     ori: high-copy-number ColE1/pMB1/pBR322/pUC origin of replication
   6415..7275    -  CDS            AmpR: β-lactamase; bla; confers resistance to ampicillin, carbenicillin, and related antibiotics
   7276..7380    -  promoter       AmpR promoter: bla
   7407..7835    +  rep_origin     f1 ori (sequence partly withheld): f1 bacteriophage origin of replication; arrow indicates direction of (+) strand synthesis
   7866..8020    -  CDS            lacZα (fragment): LacZα fragment of β-galactosidase; lacZ fragment
>Addgene plasmid #112798 | p3 FLAG_CMV14/B0,+ | addgene full sequence | sequence record 219921 | Addgene NGS Result
GACATTGATTATTGACTAGTTATTAATAGTAATCAATTACGGGGTCATTAGTTCATAGCCCATATATGGA
GTTCCGCGTTACATAACTTACGGTAAATGGCCCGCCTGGCTGACCGCCCAACGACCCCCGCCCATTGACG
TCAATAATGACGTATGTTCCCATAGTAACGCCAATAGGGACTTTCCATTGACGTCAATGGGTGGAGTATT
TACGGTAAACTGCCCACTTGGCAGTACATCAAGTGTATCATATGCCAAGTCCGCCCCCTATTGACGTCAA
TGACGGTAAATGGCCCGCCTGGCATTATGCCCAGTACATGACCTTACGGGACTTTCCTACTTGGCAGTAC
ATCTACGTATTAGTCATCGCTATTACCATGGTGATGCGGTTTTGGCAGTACACCAATGGGCGTGGATAGC
GGTTTGACTCACGGGGATTTCCAAGTCTCCACCCCATTGACGTCAATGGGAGTTTGTTTTGGCACCAAAA
TCAACGGGACTTTCCAAAATGTCGTAATAACCCCGCCCCGTTGACGCAAATGGGCGGTAGGCGTGTACGG
TGGGAGGTCTATATAAGCAGAGCTCGTTTAGTGAACCGTCAGAATTAAGCTTATGGACAGATTGAAGTGC
CCGAGCTTCTTCAAGTGCAGACAGAAGGAGAAAGTGACAGCTTCATCTGAGAACTTCCATGTTGGTGAAA
ATGATGAAAATCAGGAGCGTGGTAACTGGTCCAAAAAATCAGATTATCTTCTTTCCATGGTTGGCTATGC
GGTGGGATTGGGCAACGTGTGGCGATTCCCTTACCTGACCTACACCAATGGTGGAGGTGCTTTCTTGATA
CCCTATGCAATTATGCTAGCATTGGCTGGCTTGCCTCTGTTCTTCCTTGAATGTTCACTGGGACAATTTG
CTAGCTTAGGTCCAGTTTCAGTTTGGAGGATTTTGCCACTGTTTCAAGGTGTGGGAATCACGATGGTCCT
GATATCCATTTTTGTGACAATTTATTATAATGTCATCATTGCCTATAGTCTTTACTACTTATTTGCTTCT
TTTCAAAGTGTACTGCCATGGGCTAATTGTTCTTCTTCTTGGGCAGACGATAACTGTAGCAGACAACCAA
TAGTAACTGGCTGTCGTGTGAGCACAGACACAGGAGGAGACATGTTTATGAATATAAGCTGGGTAAATAG
CAACAACTTCACCTGCTTGAATGGTAGTGAAGTTTTTCGGCCAGGACAACTTCCCAGTGAACAGTATTGG
GATAAAGTGACGCTTCGGAGGTCAAGTGGAATGGATGAAACTGGCGTAATTGTGTGGTACTTAGCACTTT
GCCTTCTTCTAGCTTGGATCATAGTTGGAGCAGCACTATTTAAAGGAATCAAATCCTCTGGCAAGGTGGT
ATATTTTACAGCTCTTTTCCCGTATGTGGTCCTTCTCATTCTACTAATACGAGGTGCAACTTTGGAGGGT
GCATCAAAAGGCATTTCATATTACATTGGAGCACAGTCAAATTTTACAAAACTCAGAGAAGCTGAGGTTT
GGAAGGATGCTGCCACTCAGATATTTTATTCCCTTTCTGTGGCTTGGGGTGGCCTAGTGGCTCTGTCATC
TTACAACAAGTTCAACAACAACTGTTACTCTGATGCCATTATAGTTTGCTCGACCAACTGCCTCACTAGT
GTGTTTGCTGGATTCGCCATTTTTTCTATTCTGGGACACATGGCTCATATATCCGGAAAGGAAGTCTCTC
AAGTTGTAAAATCAGGATTTGACTTGGCATTCATTGCTTATCCGGAAGCACTAGCTCAACTCCCAGGTGG
TCCATTCTGGTCCATATTATTTTTCTTCATGCTTTTAACATTGGGTCTGGATTCTCAATTTGCTTCTATT
GAAACAATCACAACAACAATTCAAGATTTGTTTCCCAAAGCAATGAAACGCATGAGGGTTCCTATAACTT
TGGGATGCTGCTTGATTTTGTTTCTCCTTGGTCTCGTCTGTGTGACTCAGGCTGGAATTTACTGGGTTCA
TTTGATTGATCACTTCTGTGCTGGATGGGGGATCTTAATTGCTGCCATCTTGGAAATTGCAGGAATCATC
TGGATTTATGGAGGAAATAGGTTCATTGAAGATATAGAAATGATGATTGGAGCAAAAAGATGGCTATTCT
GGCTTTGGTGGAGAGCTTGTTGGTTTGTCATCACTCCTATACTGTTGTCTGCAATTCTAGTCTGGTCACT
GGTGAAATTTCACAGACCTAATTATGCTGATATTCCGTATCCTGACTGGGGAGTCGCTCTCGGATGGTGT
ATGATTATTTTCTGCATTATTTGGATACCGATTATGGCGATCATAAAAATAGTTCGGGCTGAAGGAAACA
TCCTTCAGCGTATCATAAAATGCTGTAGACCAGCTTCAAACTGGGGTCCATACCTGGAAAAACATCGTGG
AGAGAGATATAAAGACATGGCTGAACCTGCAAAGGAGACTGACCACGAAATACCTACTATTAGTGGCACT
AGAAAACCAGAAGGATCCCGGGCTGACTACAAAGACCATGACGGTGATTATAAAGATCATGACATCGACT
ACAAGGATGACGATGACAAGTAGTGATCCCGGGTGGCATCCCTGTGACCCCTCCCCAGTGCCTCTCCTGG
CCCTGGAAGTTGCCACTCCAGTGCCCACCAGCCTTGTCCTAATAAAATTAAGTTGCATCATTTTGTCTGA
CTAGGTGTCCTTCTATAATATTATGGGGTGGAGGGGGGTGGTATGGAGCAAGGGGCAAGTTGGGAAGACA
ACCTGTAGGGCCTGCGGGGTCTATTGGGAACCAAGCTGGAGTGCAGTGGCACAATCTTGGCTCACTGCAA
TCTCCGCCTCCTGGGTTCAAGCGATTCTCCTGCCTCAGCCTCCCGAGTTGTTGGGATTCCAGGCATGCAT
GACCAGGCTCAGCTAATTTTTGTTTTTTTGGTAGAGACGGGGTTTCACCATATTGGCCAGGCTGGTCTCC
AACTCCTAATCTCAGGTGATCTACCCACCTTGGCCTCCCAAATTGCTGGGATTACAGGCGTGAACCACTG
CTCCCTTCCCTGTCCTTCTGATTTTAAAATAACTATACCAGCAGGAGGACGTCCAGACACAGCATAGGCT
ACCTGGCCATGCCCAACCGGTGGGACATTTGAGTTGCTTGCTTGGCACTGTCCTCTCATGCGTTGGGTCC
ACTCAGTAGATGCCTGTTGAATTGGGTACGCGGCCAGCTTGGCTGTGGAATGTGTGTCAGTTAGGGTGTG
GAAAGTCCCCAGGCTCCCCAGCAGGCAGAAGTATGCAAAGCATGCATCTCAATTAGTCAGCAACCAGGTG
TGGAAAGTCCCCAGGCTCCCCAGCAGGCAGAAGTATGCAAAGCATGCATCTCAATTAGTCAGCAACCATA
GTCCCGCCCCTAACTCCGCCCATCCCGCCCCTAACTCCGCCCAGTTCCGCCCATTCTCCGCCCCATGGCT
GACTAATTTTTTTTATTTATGCAGAGGCCGAGGCCGCCTCGGCCTCTGAGCTATTCCAGAAGTAGTGAGG
AGGCTTTTTTGGAGGAATTGATCAGCTTGGGATCTGATCAAGAGACAGGATGAGGATCGTTTCGCATGAT
TGAACAAGATGGATTGCACGCAGGTTCTCCGGCCGCTTGGGTGGAGAGGCTATTCGGCTATGACTGGGCA
CAACAGACAATCGGCTGCTCTGATGCCGCCGTGTTCCGGCTGTCAGCGCAGGGGCGCCCGGTTCTTTTTG
TCAAGACCGACCTGTCCGGTGCCCTGAATGAACTGCAGGACGAGGCAGCGCGGCTATCGTGGCTGGCCAC
GACGGGCGTTCCTTGCGCAGCTGTGCTCGACGTTGTCACTGAAGCGGGAAGGGACTGGCTGCTATTGGGC
GAAGTGCCGGGGCAGGATCTCCTGTCATCTCACCTTGCTCCTGCCGAGAAAGTATCCATCATGGCTGATG
CAATGCGGCGGCTGCATACGCTTGATCCGGCTACCTGCCCATTCGACCACCAAGCGAAACATCGCATCGA
GCGAGCACGTACTCGGATGGAAGCCGGTCTTGTCGATCAGGATGATCTGGACGAAGAGCATCAGGGGCTC
GCGCCAGCCGAACTGTTCGCCAGGCTCAAGGCGCGCATGCCCGACGGCGAGGATCTCGTCGTGACCCATG
GCGATGCCTGCTTGCCGAATATCATGGTGGAAAATGGCCGCTTTTCTGGATTCATCGACTGTGGCCGGCT
GGGTGTGGCGGACCGCTATCAGGACATAGCGTTGGCTACCCGTGATATTGCTGAAGAGCTTGGCGGCGAA
TGGGCTGACCGCTTCCTCGTGCTTTACGGTATCGCCGCTCCCGATTCGCAGCGCATCGCCTTCTATCGCC
TTCTTGACGAGTTCTTCTGAGCGGGACTCTGGGGTTCGAAATGACCGACCAAGCGACGCCCAACCTGCCA
TCACGAGATTTCGATTCCACCGCCGCCTTCTATGAAAGGTTGGGCTTCGGAATCGTTTTCCGGGACGCCG
GCTGGATGATCCTCCAGCGCGGGGATCTCATGCTGGAGTTCTTCGCCCACCCCGGGCTCGATCCCCTCGC
GAGTTGGTTCAGCTGCTGCCTGAGGCTGGACGACCTCGCGGAGTTCTACCGGCAGTGCAAATCCGTCGGC
ATCCAGGAAACCAGCAGCGGCTATCCGCGCATCCATGCCCCCGAACTGCAGGAGTGGGGAGGCACGATGG
CCGCTTTGGTCGACCCGGACGGGACGCTCCTGCGCCTGATACAGAACGAATTGCTTGCAGGCATCTCATG
AGTGTGTCTTCCCGTTTTCCGCCTGAGGTCACTGCGTGGATGGAGCGCTGGCGCCTGCTGCGCGACGGCG
AGCTGCTCACCACCCACTCGCCAAGCTGGAACCGTAAAAAGGCCGCGTTGCTGGCGTTTTTCCATAGGCT
CCGCCGATCATAATCAGCCATACCACATTTGTAGAGGTTTTACTTGCTTTAAAAAACCTCCCACACCTCC
CCCTGAACCTGAAACATAAAATGAATGCAATTGTTGTTGTTAACTTGTTTATTGCAGCTTATAATGGTTA
CAAATAAAGCAATAGCATCACAAATTTCACAAATAAAGCATTTTTTTCACTGCATTCTAGTTGTGGTTTG
TCCAAACTCATCAATGTATCTTATCATGTCTGGATCAATTCCCTATAGTGAGTCGTATTAAATTCGTAAT
CATGTCATAGCTGTTTCCTGTGTGAAATTGTTATCCGCTCACAATTCCACACAACATACGAGCCGGAAGC
ATAAAGTGTAAAGCCTGGGGTGCCTAATGAGTGAGCTAACTCACATTAATTGCGTTGCGCTCACTGCCCG
CTTTCCAGTCGGGAAACCTGTCGTGCCAGCTGCATTAATGAATCGGCCAACGCGCGGGGAGAGGCGGTTT
GCGTATTGGGCGCTCTTCCGCTTCCTCGCTCACTGACTCGCTGCGCTCGGTCGTTCGGCTGCGGCGAGCG
GTATCAGCTCACTCAAAGGCGGTAATACGGTTATCCACAGAATCAGGGGATAACGCAGGAAAGAACATGT
GAGCAAAAGGCCAGCAAAAGGCCAGGAACCGTAAAAAGGCCGCGTTGCTGGCGTTTTTCCATAGGCTCCG
CCCCCCTGACGAGCATCACAAAAATCGACGCTCAAGTCAGAGGTGGCGAAACCCGACAGGACTATAAAGA
TACCAGGCGTTTCCCCCTGGAAGCTCCCTCGTGCGCTCTCCTGTTCCGACCCTGCCGCTTACCGGATACC
TGTCCGCCTTTCTCCCTTCGGGAAGCGTGGCGCTTTCTCATAGCTCACGCTGTAGGTATCTCAGTTCGGT
GTAGGTCGTTCGCTCCAAGCTGGGCTGTGTGCACGAACCCCCCGTTCAGCCCGACCGCTGCGCCTTATCC
GGTAACTATCGTCTTGAGTCCAACCCGGTAAGACACGACTTATCGCCACTGGCAGCAGCCACTGGTAACA
GGATTAGCAGAGCGAGGTATGTAGGCGGTGCTACAGAGTTCTTGAAGTGGTGGCCTAACTACGGCTACAC
TAGAAGAACAGTATTTGGTATCTGCGCTCTGCTGAAGCCAGTTACCTTCGGAAAAAGAGTTGGTAGCTCT
TGATCCGGCAAACAAACCACCGCTGGTAGCGGTGGTTTTTTTGTTTGCAAGCAGCAGATTACGCGCAGAA
AAAAAGGATCTCAAGAAGATCCTTTGATCTTTTCTACGGGGTCTGACGCTCAGTGGAACGAAAACTCACG
TTAAGGGATTTTGGTCATGAGATTATCAAAAAGGATCTTCACCTAGATCCTTTTAAATTAAAAATGAAGT
TTTAAATCAATCTAAAGTATATATGAGTAAACTTGGTCTGACAGTTACCAATGCTTAATCAGTGAGGCAC
CTATCTCAGCGATCTGTCTATTTCGTTCATCCATAGTTGCCTGACTCCCCGTCGTGTAGATAACTACGAT
ACGGGAGGGCTTACCATCTGGCCCCAGTGCTGCAATGATACCGCGAGACCCACGCTCACCGGCTCCAGAT
TTATCAGCAATAAACCAGCCAGCCGGAAGGGCCGAGCGCAGAAGTGGTCCTGCAACTTTATCCGCCTCCA
TCCAGTCTATTAATTGTTGCCGGGAAGCTAGAGTAAGTAGTTCGCCAGTTAATAGTTTGCGCAACGTTGT
TGCCATTGCTACAGGCATCGTGGTGTCACGCTCGTCGTTTGGTATGGCTTCATTCAGCTCCGGTTCCCAA
CGATCAAGGCGAGTTACATGATCCCCCATGTTGTGCAAAAAAGCGGTTAGCTCCTTCGGTCCTCCGATCG
TTGTCAGAAGTAAGTTGGCCGCAGTGTTATCACTCATGGTTATGGCAGCACTGCATAATTCTCTTACTGT
CATGCCATCCGTAAGATGCTTTTCTGTGACTGGTGAGTACTCAACCAAGTCATTCTGAGAATAGTGTATG
CGGCGACCGAGTTGCTCTTGCCCGGCGTCAATACGGGATAATACCGCGCCACATAGCAGAACTTTAAAAG
TGCTCATCATTGGAAAACGTTCTTCGGGGCGAAAACTCTCAAGGATCTTACCGCTGTTGAGATCCAGTTC
GATGTAACCCACTCGTGCACCCAACTGATCTTCAGCATCTTTTACTTTCACCAGCGTTTCTGGGTGAGCA
AAAACAGGAAGGCAAAATGCCGCAAAAAAGGGAATAAGGGCGACACGGAAATGTTGAATACTCATACTCT
TCCTTTTTCAATATTATTGAAGCATTTATCAGGGTTATTGTCTCATGAGCGGATACATATTTGAATGTAT
TTAGAAAAATAAACAAATAGGGGTTCCGCGCACATTTCCCCGAAAAGTGCCACCTG
[124 nt withheld, positions 7407-7530]
C
[91 nt withheld, positions 7532-7622]
A
[49 nt withheld, positions 7624-7672]
CCTTTGACGTTGGAGTCCACGTTCTTT
[37 nt withheld, positions 7700-7736]
ACCCTATCTCGGTCTATTCTTTTGATTTATAAGGGATTTTGCCGATTTCGGCCTATTGGTTAAAAAATGA
GCTGATTTAACAAAAATTTAACGCGAATTTTAACAAAATATTAACGCTTACAATTTCCATTCGCCATTCA
GGCTGCGCAACTGTTGGGAAGGGCGATCGGTGCGGGCCTCTTCGCTATTACGCCAGCTGGCGAAAGGGGG
ATGTGCTGCAAGGCGATTAAGTTGGGTAACGCCAGGGTTTTCCCAGTCACGACGTTGTAAAACGACGGCC
AGTGCCAAGCTGATCTATACATTGAATCAATATTGGCAATTAGCCATATTAGTCATTGGTTATATAGCAT
AAATCAATATTGGCTATTGGCCATTGCATACGTTGTATCTATATCATAATATGTACATTTATATTGGCTC
ATGTCCAATATGACCGCCATGTT
